Addgene plasmid #197046: Atg24 1B
Purpose: His6 tagged Atg24 from S. cerevisiae for expression in E. coli.
Depositing lab: Michael Ragusa. Depositing organization: Dartmouth College and Medical School. Publication: A Comparative Analysis of the Membrane Binding and Remodeling Properties of Two Related Sorting Nexin Complexes Involved in Autophagy. Reinhart EF, Katzenell S, Andhare D, Bauer KM, Ragusa MJ. Biochemistry. 2022 Apr 14. doi: 10.1021/acs.biochem.2c00007. PubMed 35421303.
Backbone
  Vector backbone: pET His6 TEV LIC cloning vector (1B)
  Backbone size w/o insert (bp): 5340
  Vector type: Bacterial Expression
Growth in bacteria
  Bacterial resistance: Kanamycin, 50 μg/mL
  Growth temperature: 37°C
  Growth strain: DH5alpha
  Copy number: Low Copy
Gene/Insert
  Gene/Insert name: Atg24 (alt names: SNX4; CVT13; Atg24)
  Species: S. cerevisiae (budding yeast)
  Insert size (bp): 1269
  GenBank ID: NM_001181470
  Tag / fusion protein: 6His-TEV (N terminal on backbone)
  Cloning method: Ligation Independent Cloning
  Sequencing primers: 5′ T7 Promoter; 3′ T7 Reverse
Terms and licenses: Academic/Nonprofit Terms; Industry Terms: Not Available to Industry
How to cite: Atg24 1B was a gift from Michael Ragusa (Addgene plasmid # 197046 ; http://n2t.net/addgene:197046 ; RRID:Addgene_197046)
