[The description below was written by a language model from this plasmid's Addgene catalogue record and pLannotate feature annotations shown in this document.]
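Description:
Atg24 1B is a bacterial expression plasmid for producing the Saccharomyces cerevisiae sorting nexin Atg24 (also called Snx4 or Cvt13) in E. coli with an N-terminal His6 tag. It is built on the pET His6 TEV LIC cloning vector (1B), into which the roughly 1.27 kb Atg24 coding sequence was inserted by ligation-independent cloning, giving a sequenced plasmid of about 6.6 kb. The backbone carries a ColE1/pBR322-type origin together with the bom region and the rop gene, consistent with the low copy number listed in the record, as well as an f1 phage origin. Selection in bacteria is by kanamycin through an aminoglycoside phosphotransferase gene.

Expression is driven by a T7 promoter followed immediately by a lac operator and the strong T7 gene 10 ribosome binding site, and the plasmid also encodes the lac repressor from its own promoter. This arrangement keeps transcription repressed until induction with IPTG in a host that supplies T7 RNA polymerase; a T7 terminator closes the cassette. The open reading frame begins with the 6xHis tag and a TEV protease recognition site placed just upstream of Atg24, so the protein can be captured by metal-affinity chromatography and the tag then removed by TEV cleavage. The short His-tag and T7 gene 10-related fragments annotated downstream of the insert, along with the tetracycline-resistance fragments, appear to be backbone remnants; the record lists only the N-terminal tag. Atg24 functions in endosomal retrieval, the cytoplasm-to-vacuole targeting pathway and selective autophagy. The associated study compared the membrane binding and remodeling properties of two related autophagy sorting nexin complexes, which suggests use of this plasmid to produce recombinant protein for such work.
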