Features (pLannotate 1.2.2; 21 found; start..end, strand, type, name):
      1..589     +  rep_origin     ori: high-copy-number ColE1/pMB1/pBR322/pUC origin of replication
    775..914     -  misc_feature   bom: basis of mobility region from pBR322
   1016..1207    -  CDS            rop: Rop protein, which maintains plasmids at low copy number; rop
   1224..1604    +  CDS            YPB1_ECOLX: Protein predicted: Swiss-Prot protein existence level 4. From Escherichia coli.
   1676..1967    -  CDS            TcR (fragment): tetracycline efflux protein; tet; confers resistance to tetracycline
   1982..2003    -  protein_bind   CAP binding site: CAP binding activates transcription in the presence of cAMP. E. coli catabolite activator protein
   2016..3098    -  CDS            lacI: lac repressor; lacI; The lac repressor binds to the lac operator to inhibit transcription in E. coli. This inhibition can be relieved by adding lactose or isopropyl-β-D-thiogalactopyranoside (IPTG).
   3099..3176    -  promoter       lacI promoter: lacI
   3184..3463    -  CDS            TcR (fragment): tetracycline efflux protein; tet; confers resistance to tetracycline
   3485..3503    +  promoter       T7 promoter: promoter for bacteriophage T7 RNA polymerase
   3504..3528    +  protein_bind   lac operator: The lac repressor binds to the lac operator to inhibit transcription in E. coli. This inhibition can be relieved by adding lactose or isopropyl-β-D-thiogalactopyranoside (IPTG). lac repressor encoded by lacI
   3543..3565    +  RBS            RBS: efficient ribosome binding site from bacteriophage T7 gene 10 (Olins and Rangwala, 1989)
   3584..3601    +  CDS            6xHis: 6xHis affinity tag
   3602..3618    +  CDS            TEV site (fragment): tobacco etch virus (TEV) protease recognition and cleavage site
   3629..4894    +  CDS            SNX4: SNX4_YEAST - Also known as ATG24, CVT13. Experimental evidence at protein level: Swiss-Prot protein existence level 1. Sorting nexin, involved in the separation or division of vacuoles throughout the entire life cycle of the cells (By similarity). Involved in retrieval of late-Golgi SNAREs from post-Golgi endosomes to the trans-Golgi network, for cytoplasm to vacuole transport (Cvt), mitophagy, and pexophagy. Involved in proper sorting of the v-SNARE protein SNC1. From Saccharomyces cerevisiae (strain ATCC 204508 / S288c) (Baker's yeast).
   4964..4981    +  CDS            9xHis (fragment): 9xHis affinity tag
   4991..5040    +  CDS            SET1 (fragment): solubility-enhancement tag derived from T7 phage gene 10B
   5048..5095    +  terminator     T7 terminator: transcription terminator for bacteriophage T7 RNA polymerase
   5132..5560    +  rep_origin     f1 ori (sequence partly withheld): f1 bacteriophage origin of replication; arrow indicates direction of (+) strand synthesis
   5614..5671    +  promoter       AmpR promoter (fragment): bla
   5680..6495    -  CDS            KanR: aminoglycoside phosphotransferase; aph(3')-Ia; confers resistance to kanamycin in bacteria or G418 (Geneticin®) in eukaryotes
>Addgene plasmid #197046 | Atg24 1B | addgene full sequence | sequence record 401354 | Addgene NGS Result
TTGAGATCCTTTTTTTCTGCGCGTAATCTGCTGCTTGCAAACAAAAAAACCACCGCTACCAGCGGTGGTT
TGTTTGCCGGATCAAGAGCTACCAACTCTTTTTCCGAAGGTAACTGGCTTCAGCAGAGCGCAGATACCAA
ATACTGTCCTTCTAGTGTAGCCGTAGTTAGGCCACCACTTCAAGAACTCTGTAGCACCGCCTACATACCT
CGCTCTGCTAATCCTGTTACCAGTGGCTGCTGCCAGTGGCGATAAGTCGTGTCTTACCGGGTTGGACTCA
AGACGATAGTTACCGGATAAGGCGCAGCGGTCGGGCTGAACGGGGGGTTCGTGCACACAGCCCAGCTTGG
AGCGAACGACCTACACCGAACTGAGATACCTACAGCGTGAGCTATGAGAAAGCGCCACGCTTCCCGAAGG
GAGAAAGGCGGACAGGTATCCGGTAAGCGGCAGGGTCGGAACAGGAGAGCGCACGAGGGAGCTTCCAGGG
GGAAACGCCTGGTATCTTTATAGTCCTGTCGGGTTTCGCCACCTCTGACTTGAGCGTCGATTTTTGTGAT
GCTCGTCAGGGGGGCGGAGCCTATGGAAAAACGCCAGCAACGCGGCCTTTTTACGGTTCCTGGCCTTTTG
CTGGCCTTTTGCTCACATGTTCTTTCCTGCGTTATCCCCTGATTCTGTGGATAACCGTATTACCGCCTTT
GAGTGAGCTGATACCGCTCGCCGCAGCCGAACGACCGAGCGCAGCGAGTCAGTGAGCGAGGAAGCGGAAG
AGCGCCTGATGCGGTATTTTCTCCTTACGCATCTGTGCGGTATTTCACACCGCAATGGTGCACTCTCAGT
ACAATCTGCTCTGATGCCGCATAGTTAAGCCAGTATACACTCCGCTATCGCTACGTGACTGGGTCATGGC
TGCGCCCCGACACCCGCCAACACCCGCTGACGCGCCCTGACGGGCTTGTCTGCTCCCGGCATCCGCTTAC
AGACAAGCTGTGACCGTCTCCGGGAGCTGCATGTGTCAGAGGTTTTCACCGTCATCACCGAAACGCGCGA
GGCAGCTGCGGTAAAGCTCATCAGCGTGGTCGTGAAGCGATTCACAGATGTCTGCCTGTTCATCCGCGTC
CAGCTCGTTGAGTTTCTCCAGAAGCGTTAATGTCTGGCTTCTGATAAAGCGGGCCATGTTAAGGGCGGTT
TTTTCCTGTTTGGTCACTGATGCCTCCGTGTAAGGGGGATTTCTGTTCATGGGGGTAATGATACCGATGA
AACGAGAGAGGATGCTCACGATACGGGTTACTGATGATGAACATGCCCGGTTACTGGAACGTTGTGAGGG
TAAACAACTGGCGGTATGGATGCGGCGGGACCAGAGAAAAATCACTCAGGGTCAATGCCAGCGCTTCGTT
AATACAGATGTAGGTGTTCCACAGGGTAGCCAGCAGCATCCTGCGATGCAGATCCGGAACATAATGGTGC
AGGGCGCTGACTTCCGCGTTTCCAGACTTTACGAAACACGGAAACCGAAGACCATTCATGTTGTTGCTCA
GGTCGCAGACGTTTTGCAGCAGCAGTCGCTTCACGTTCGCTCGCGTATCGGTGATTCATTCTGCTAACCA
GTAAGGCAACCCCGCCAGCCTAGCCGGGTCCTCAACGACAGGAGCACGATCATGCGCACCCGTGGGGCCG
CCATGCCGGCGATAATGGCCTGCTTCTCGCCGAAACGTTTGGTGGCGGGACCAGTGACGAAGGCTTGAGC
GAGGGCGTGCAAGATTCCGAATACCGCAAGCGACAGGCCGATCATCGTCGCGCTCCAGCGAAAGCGGTCC
TCGCCGAAAATGACCCAGAGCGCTGCCGGCACCTGTCCTACGAGTTGCATGATAAAGAAGACAGTCATAA
GTGCGGCGACGATAGTCATGCCCCGCGCCCACCGGAAGGAGCTGACTGGGTTGAAGGCTCTCAAGGGCAT
CGGTCGAGATCCCGGTGCCTAATGAGTGAGCTAACTTACATTAATTGCGTTGCGCTCACTGCCCGCTTTC
CAGTCGGGAAACCTGTCGTGCCAGCTGCATTAATGAATCGGCCAACGCGCGGGGAGAGGCGGTTTGCGTA
TTGGGCGCCAGGGTGGTTTTTCTTTTCACCAGTGAGACGGGCAACAGCTGATTGCCCTTCACCGCCTGGC
CCTGAGAGAGTTGCAGCAAGCGGTCCACGCTGGTTTGCCCCAGCAGGCGAAAATCCTGTTTGATGGTGGT
TAACGGCGGGATATAACATGAGCTGTCTTCGGTATCGTCGTATCCCACTACCGAGATATCCGCACCAACG
CGCAGCCCGGACTCGGTAATGGCGCGCATTGCGCCCAGCGCCATCTGATCGTTGGCAACCAGCATCGCAG
TGGGAACGATACCCTCATTCAGCATTTGCATGGTTTGTTGAAAACCGGACATGGCACTCCAGTCGCCTTC
CCGTTCCGCTATCGGCTGAATTTGATTGCGAGTGAGATATTTATGCCAGCCAGCCAGACGCAGACGCGCC
GAGACAGAACTTAATGGGCCCGCTAACAGCGCGATTTGCTGGTGACCCAATGCGACCAGATGCTCCACGC
CCAGTCGCGTACCGTCTTCATGGGAGAAAATAATACTGTTGATGGGTGTCTGGTCAGAGACATCAAGAAA
TAACGCCGGAACATTAGTGCAGGCAGCTTCCACAGCAATGGCATCCTGGTCATCCAGCGGATAGTTAATG
ATCAGCCCACTGACGCGTTGCGCGAGAAGATTGTGCACCGCCGCTTTACAGGCTTCGACGCCGCTTCGTT
CTACCATCGACACCACCACGCTGGCACCCAGTTGATCGGCGCGAGATTTAATCGCCGCGACAATTTGCGA
CGGCGCGTGCAGGGCCAGACTGGAGGTGGCAACGCCAATCAGCAACGACTGTTTGCCCGCCAGTTGTTGT
GCCACGCGGTTGGGAATGTAATTCAGCTCCGCCATCGCCGCTTCCACTTTTTCCCGCGTTTTCGCAGAAA
CGTGGCTGGCCTGGTTCACCACGCGGGAAACGGTCTGATAAGAGACACCGGCATACTCTGCGACATCGTA
TAACGTTACTGGTTTCACATTCACCACCCTGAATTGACTCTCTTCCGGGCGCTATCATGCCATACCGCGA
AAGGTTTTGCGCCATTCGATGGTGTCCGGGATCTCGACGCTCTCCCTTATGCGACTCCTGCATTAGGAAG
CAGCCCAGTAGTAGGTTGAGGCCGTTGAGCACCGCCGCCGCAAGGAATGGTGCATGCAAGGAGATGGCGC
CCAACAGTCCCCCGGCCACGGGGCCTGCCACCATACCCACGCCGAAACAAGCGCTCATGAGCCCGAAGTG
GCGAGCCCGATCTTCCCCATCGGTGATGTCGGCGATATAGGCGCCAGCAACCGCACCTGTGGCGCCGGTG
ATGCCGGCCACGATGCGTCCGGCGTAGAGGATCGAGATCTCGATCCCGCGAAATTAATACGACTCACTAT
AGGGGAATTGTGAGCGGATAACAATTCCCCTCTAGAAATAATTTTGTTTAACTTTAAGAAGGAGATATAC
CATGGGTTCTTCTCACCATCACCATCACCATGAAAACCTGTACTTCCAATCCAATGCAACAGACAAAGGC
AAGAACGATTTAACAAGCAAAGCTAAGGACAAAGCCAGAGGCAACCCCGAGAAGCCACCATATTGGTTTG
AAATCATTGTTTCTGATCCACAAAAAAGAACTGGTGACCCAGGCTCTTCATCTGGCTACGTGAGTTATCA
GATATCAACAAAGACTAACAACACGTCATTTTATGATAATCGTGGCGATCCAGAATCTATTATAGTTGTA
CATAGAAGATACAGTGACCTATTGCTCCTGCATGATATTTTACTCAACAGGTTCCCCACCTGCATCATCC
CGCCATTACCTGATAAGAAAGTTTTTCAATACATAGCAGGCGATAGGTTTAGCCAAAGATTTACACAAAA
GAGATGTCATAGTTTGCAAAATTTCCTAAGAAGGGTCTCTTTGCATCCCGATCTTTCTCAATCAAAAGTC
TTCAAAACTTTTTTGGTGAGTAAAGATTGGGAATCTCACCGCAAAGTCCTCCAGGATAGCTTGCAACCAA
ATAAAGATGAAGTTACTGATGCTTTTATGAATGCCTTCAAAACAGTTCACAAGCAAAACGAAGAATTCAC
TGAGATAAGGGAGAAAAGTGATAAACTAGATCGGACTGTGACAAAGATAGATAAACTTTTTCATAAGGTT
GTGAAAAAAAATGATTCGATGTCTGAAGACTATACAAAGTTGGGCAGTAATTTACAGGAATTACAAGAAT
TGGTCACAGGCGAAAACGAGGAACTTGCTGCGAAGTTGAAGATTTTTAATGAAGGTGTAACACAGCTGTC
ATATGGCTTGCAAGATCTTACAAAGTATCTGGATTACGAATATATTGTTGATTTGAAGGATCTTGAACAC
TACATTGATAGTATGCGACAGCTGATCAAATTGAAAGACCAGAAACAGATAGACTACGAAGAACTAAGTG
ATTATTTAACCAGGTCAATCAAAGAAAAAAATAACTTGATTTCTGGATACGGAGGTAGTAATTTCTTTGC
CAATAAATTGGAAGAACTAGCGGGAATAAATCAGGAGGCTTCACGTAGAGAAAAAATCAATAAACTAGAA
GGCAAAATAACGTCATTAACAGGTGAATTAGAAAACGCTAAAAAGGTGGCGGATGGATTCGAACAGGAAT
GCTTGAAGGAAATAGACCATTTCGAAAGTGTAAAAACGGCTGAAATCAAGAAATCTCTGGGCTCACTAGC
GGACCATCATATCGAATTCTACGAAAGGATACTTGAAGCATGGGAAAAAGTAGACGATAGTCTATAATAA
CATTGGAAGTGGATAACGGATCCGAATTCGAGCGCCGTCGACAAGCTTGCGGCCGCACTCGAGCACCACC
ACCACCACCACTGAGATCCGGCTGCTAACAAAGCCCGAAAGGAAGCTGAGTTGGCTGCTGCCACCGCTGA
GCAATAACTAGCATAACCCCTTGGGGCCTCTAAACGGGTCTTGAGGGGTTTTTTGCTGAAAGGAGGAACT
ATATCCGGATTGGCGAATGGG
[124 nt withheld, positions 5132-5255]
C
[91 nt withheld, positions 5257-5347]
A
[49 nt withheld, positions 5349-5397]
CCTTTGACGTTGGAGTCCACGTTCTTT
[37 nt withheld, positions 5425-5461]
ACCCTATCTCGGTCTATTCTTTTGATTTATAAGGGATTTTGCCGATTTCGGCCTATTGGTTAAAAAATGA
GCTGATTTAACAAAAATTTAACGCGAATTTTAACAAACTAGTAACGTTTACAATTTCAGGTGGCACTTTT
CGGGGAAATGTGCGCGGAACCCCTATTTGTTTATTTTTCTAAATACATTCAAATATGTATCCGCTCATGA
ATTAATTCTTAGAAAAACTCATCGAGCATCAAATGAAACTGCAATTTATTCATATCAGGATTATCAATAC
CATATTTTTGAAAAAGCCGTTTCTGTAATGAAGGAGAAAACTCACCGAGGCAGTTCCATAGGATGGCAAG
ATCCTGGTATCGGTCTGCGATTCCGACTCGTCCAACATCAATACAACCTATTAATTTCCCCTCGTCAAAA
ATAAGGTTATCAAGTGAGAAATCACCATGAGTGACGACTGAATCCGGTGAGAATGGCAAAAGTTTATGCA
TTTCTTTCCAGACTTGTTCAACAGGCCAGCCATTACGCTCGTCATCAAAATCACTCGCATCAACCAAACC
GTTATTCATTCGTGATTGCGCCTGAGCGAGACGAAATACGCGATCGCTGTTAAAAGGACAATTACAAACA
GGAATCGAATGCAACCGGCGCAGGAACACTGCCAGCGCATCAACAATGTTTTCACCTGAATCAGGATATT
CTTCTAATACCTGGAATGCTGTTTTCCCGGGGATCGCAGTGGTGAGTAACCATGCATCATCAGGAGTACG
GATAAAATGCTTGATGGTCGGAAGAGGCATAAATTCCGTCAGCCAGTTTAGTCTGACCATCTCATCTGTA
ACATCATTGGCAACGCTACCTTTGCCATGTTTCAGAAACAACTCTGGCGCATCGGGCTTCCCATACAATC
GATAGATTGTCGCACCTGATTGCCCGACATTATCGCGAGCCCATTTATACCCATATAAATCAGCATCCAT
GTTGGAATTTAATCGCGGCCTAGAGCAAGACGTTTCCCGTTGAATATGGCTCATAACACCCCTTGTATTA
CTGTTTATGTAAGCAGACAGTTTTATTGTTCATGACCAAAATCCCTTAACGTGAGTTTTCGTTCCACTGA
GCGTCAGACCCCGTAGAAAAGATCAAAGGATCTTC
